>Addgene plasmid #92171 | pAAV-i53-DM | addgene full sequence | sequence record 182616 | Addgene NGS Result
AAAAACGCCAGCAACGCGGCCTTTTTACGGTTCCTGGCCTTTTGCTGGCCTTTTGCTCACATGTCCTGCA
GGCAGCTGCGCGCTCGCTCGCTCACTGAGGCCGCCCGGGCGTCGGGCGACCTTTGGTCGCCCGGCCTCAG
TGAGCGAGCGAGCGCGCAGAGAGGGAGTGGCCAACTCCATCACTAGGGGTTCCTGCGGCCGCACGCGTCT
AGTTATTAATAGTAATCAATTACGGGGTCATTAGTTCATAGCCCATATATGGAGTTCCGCGTTACATAAC
TTACGGTAAATGGCCCGCCTGGCTGACCGCCCAACGACCCCCGCCCATTGACGTCAATAATGACGTATGT
TCCCATAGTAACGCCAATAGGGACTTTCCATTGACGTCAATGGGTGGAGTATTTACGGTAAACTGCCCAC
TTGGCAGTACATCAAGTGTATCATATGCCAAGTACGCCCCCTATTGACGTCAATGACGGTAAATGGCCCG
CCTGGCATTATGCCCAGTACATGACCTTATGGGACTTTCCTACTTGGCAGTACATCTACGTATTAGTCAT
CGCTATTACCATGGTGATGCGGTTTTGGCAGTACATCAATGGGCGTGGATAGCGGTTTGACTCACGGGGA
TTTCCAAGTCTCCACCCCATTGACGTCAATGGGAGTTTGTTTTGGCACCAAAATCAACGGGACTTTCCAA
AATGTCGTAACAACTCCGCCCCATTGACGCAAATGGGCGGTAGGCGTGTACGGTGGGAGGTCTATATAAG
CAGAGCTCGTTTAGTGAACCGTCAGATCGCCTGGAGACGCCATCCACGCTGTTTTGACCTCCATAGAAGA
CACCGGGACCGATCCAGCCTCCGCGGATTCGAATCCCGGCCGGGAACGGTGCATTGGAACGCGGATTCCC
CGTGCCAAGAGTGACGTAAGTACCGCCTATAGAGTCTATAGGCCCACAAAAAATGCTTTCTTCTTTTAAT
ATACTTTTTTGTTTATCTTATTTCTAATACTTTCCCTAATCTCTTTCTTTCAGGGCAATAATGATACAAT
GTATCATGCCTCTTTGCACCATTCTAAAGAATAACAGTGATAATTTCTGGGTTAAGGCAATAGCAATATT
TCTGCATATAAATATTTCTGCATATAAATTGTAACTGATGTAAGAGGTTTCATATTGCTAATAGCAGCTA
CAATCCAGCTACCATTCTGCTTTTATTTTATGGTTGGGATAAGGCTGGATTATTCTGAGTCCAAGCTAGG
CCCTTTTGCTAATCATGTTCATACCTCTTATCTTCCTCCCACAGCTCCTGGGCAACGTGCTGGTCTGTGT
GCTGGCCCATCACTTTGGCAAAGAATTGGGATTCGAACATCGATATGGACTACAAAGACGATGACGATAA
AGCCGCCAGTTTAAACGGCGCGCCATTAATTAAGGATCCAATGTTGATTTTCGTGAAAACCCTTACCGGG
AAAACCATCACCCTCGAGGTTGAACCCTCGGATACGATAGAAAATGTAAAGGCCAAGATCCAGGATAAGG
AAGGAATTCCTCCTGATCAGCAGAGACTGGCCTTTGCTGGCAAATCGCTGGAAGATGGACGTACTTTGTC
TGACTACAATATTCTAAAGGACTCTAAACTTCATCTAGTGTTGAGACTTCGTTGAAAGCTTGCCTCGAGC
AGCGCTGCTCGAGAGATCTACGGGTGGCATCCCTGTGACCCCTCCCCAGTGCCTCTCCTGGCCCTGGAAG
TTGCCACTCCAGTGCCCACCAGCCTTGTCCTAATAAAATTAAGTTGCATCATTTTGTCTGACTAGGTGTC
CTTCTATAATATTATGGGGTGGAGGGGGGTGGTATGGAGCAAGGGGCAAGTTGGGAAGACAACCTGTAGG
GCCTGCGGGGTCTATTGGGAACCAAGCTGGAGTGCAGTGGCACAATCTTGGCTCACTGCAATCTCCGCCT
CCTGGGTTCAAGCGATTCTCCTGCCTCAGCCTCCCGAGTTGTTGGGATTCCAGGCATGCATGACCAGGCT
CAGCTAATTTTTGTTTTTTTGGTAGAGACGGGGTTTCACCATATTGGCCAGGCTGGTCTCCAACTCCTAA
TCTCAGGTGATCTACCCACCTTGGCCTCCCAAATTGCTGGGATTACAGGCGTGAACCACTGCTCCCTTCC
CTGTCCTTCTGATTTTGTAGGTAACCACGTGCGGACCGAGCGGCCGCAGGAACCCCTAGTGATGGAGTTG
GCCACTCCCTCTCTGCGCGCTCGCTCGCTCACTGAGGCCGGGCGACCAAAGGTCGCCCGACGCCCGGGCT
TTGCCCGGGCGGCCTCAGTGAGCGAGCGAGCGCGCAGCTGCCTGCAGGGGCGCCTGATGCGGTATTTTCT
CCTTACGCATCTGTGCGGTATTTCACACCGCATA
[95 nt withheld, positions 2415-2509]
T
[46 nt withheld, positions 2511-2556]
C
[141 nt withheld, positions 2558-2698]
CCTTTGACGTTGGAGTCCACGTTCTTT
[37 nt withheld, positions 2726-2762]
ACTCTATCTCGGGCTATTCTTTTGATTTATAAGGGATTTTGCCGATTTCGGTCTATTGGTTAAAAAATGA
GCTGATTTAACAAAAATTTAACGCGAATTTTAACAAAATATTAACGTTTACAATTTTATGGTGCACTCTC
AGTACAATCTGCTCTGATGCCGCATAGTTAAGCCAGCCCCGACACCCGCCAACACCCGCTGACGCGCCCT
GACGGGCTTGTCTGCTCCCGGCATCCGCTTACAGACAAGCTGTGACCGTCTCCGGGAGCTGCATGTGTCA
GAGGTTTTCACCGTCATCACCGAAACGCGCGAGACGAAAGGGCCTCGTGATACGCCTATTTTTATAGGTT
AATGTCATGATAATAATGGTTTCTTAGACGTCAGGTGGCACTTTTCGGGGAAATGTGCGCGGAACCCCTA
TTTGTTTATTTTTCTAAATACATTCAAATATGTATCCGCTCATGAGACAATAACCCTGATAAATGCTTCA
ATAATATTGAAAAAGGAAGAGTATGAGTATTCAACATTTCCGTGTCGCCCTTATTCCCTTTTTTGCGGCA
TTTTGCCTTCCTGTTTTTGCTCACCCAGAAACGCTGGTGAAAGTAAAAGATGCTGAAGATCAGTTGGGTG
CACGAGTGGGTTACATCGAACTGGATCTCAACAGCGGTAAGATCCTTGAGAGTTTTCGCCCCGAAGAACG
TTTTCCAATGATGAGCACTTTTAAAGTTCTGCTATGTGGCGCGGTATTATCCCGTATTGACGCCGGGCAA
GAGCAACTCGGTCGCCGCATACACTATTCTCAGAATGACTTGGTTGAGTACTCACCAGTCACAGAAAAGC
ATCTTACGGATGGCATGACAGTAAGAGAATTATGCAGTGCTGCCATAACCATGAGTGATAACACTGCGGC
CAACTTACTTCTGACAACGATCGGAGGACCGAAGGAGCTAACCGCTTTTTTGCACAACATGGGGGATCAT
GTAACTCGCCTTGATCGTTGGGAACCGGAGCTGAATGAAGCCATACCAAACGACGAGCGTGACACCACGA
TGCCTGTAGCAATGGCAACAACGTTGCGCAAACTATTAACTGGCGAACTACTTACTCTAGCTTCCCGGCA
ACAATTAATAGACTGGATGGAGGCGGATAAAGTTGCAGGACCACTTCTGCGCTCGGCCCTTCCGGCTGGC
TGGTTTATTGCTGATAAATCTGGAGCCGGTGAGCGTGGGTCTCGCGGTATCATTGCAGCACTGGGGCCAG
ATGGTAAGCCCTCCCGTATCGTAGTTATCTACACGACGGGGAGTCAGGCAACTATGGATGAACGAAATAG
ACAGATCGCTGAGATAGGTGCCTCACTGATTAAGCATTGGTAACTGTCAGACCAAGTTTACTCATATATA
CTTTAGATTGATTTAAAACTTCATTTTTAATTTAAAAGGATCTAGGTGAAGATCCTTTTTGATAATCTCA
TGACCAAAATCCCTTAACGTGAGTTTTCGTTCCACTGAGCGTCAGACCCCGTAGAAAAGATCAAAGGATC
TTCTTGAGATCCTTTTTTTCTGCGCGTAATCTGCTGCTTGCAAACAAAAAAACCACCGCTACCAGCGGTG
GTTTGTTTGCCGGATCAAGAGCTACCAACTCTTTTTCCGAAGGTAACTGGCTTCAGCAGAGCGCAGATAC
CAAATACTGTTCTTCTAGTGTAGCCGTAGTTAGGCCACCACTTCAAGAACTCTGTAGCACCGCCTACATA
CCTCGCTCTGCTAATCCTGTTACCAGTGGCTGCTGCCAGTGGCGATAAGTCGTGTCTTACCGGGTTGGAC
TCAAGACGATAGTTACCGGATAAGGCGCAGCGGTCGGGCTGAACGGGGGGTTCGTGCACACAGCCCAGCT
TGGAGCGAACGACCTACACCGAACTGAGATACCTACAGCGTGAGCTATGAGAAAGCGCCACGCTTCCCGA
AGGGAGAAAGGCGGACAGGTATCCGGTAAGCGGCAGGGTCGGAACAGGAGAGCGCACGAGGGAGCTTCCA
GGGGGAAACGCCTGGTATCTTTATAGTCCTGTCGGGTTTCGCCACCTCTGACTTGAGCGTCGATTTTTGT
GATGCTCGTCAGGGGGGCGGAGCCTATGG
Features (pLannotate 1.2.2; 18 found; start..end, strand, type, name):
     76..103     +  repeat_region  AAV2 ITR (fragment): inverted terminal repeat of adeno-associated virus serotype 2 inverted
    132..159     +  repeat_region  AAV2 ITR (fragment): inverted terminal repeat of adeno-associated virus serotype 2 inverted
    270..573     +  enhancer       CMV enhancer: human cytomegalovirus immediate early enhancer
    574..777     +  promoter       CMV promoter: human cytomegalovirus (CMV) immediate early promoter
    926..953     +  intron         CMV intron (fragment): modified intron A from human cytomegalovirus (CMV)
    958..1304    +  intron         β-globin intron (fragment): internally truncated intron from human β-globin
   1308..1355    +  CDS            HBB (fragment): HBB_COLGU - Experimental evidence at transcript level: Swiss-Prot protein existence level 2. Involved in oxygen transport from the lung to the various peripheral tissues. From Colobus guereza (Mantled guereza) (Eastern black-and-white colobus monkey).
   1377..1401    +  CDS            3xFLAG (fragment): three tandem FLAG® epitope tags
   1441..1662    +  CDS            UBIQ_CERCA: Experimental evidence at protein level: Swiss-Prot protein existence level 1. Ubiquitin exists either covalently attached to another protein, or free (unanchored). When covalently bound, it is conjugated to target proteins via an isopeptide bond either as a monomer (monoubiquitin), a polymer linked via different Lys residues of the ubiquitin (polyubiquitin chains) or a linear polymer linked via the initiator Met of the ubiquitin (linear polyubiquitin chains). Polyubiquitin chains, when attached to a target protein, have different functions depending on the Lys residue of the ubiquitin that is
   1702..2178    +  polyA_signal   hGH poly(A) signal: human growth hormone polyadenylation signal
   2218..2358    +  repeat_region  AAV2 ITR: inverted terminal repeat of adeno-associated virus serotype 2 inverted
   2363..2414    -  misc_feature   bom (fragment): basis of mobility region from pBR322
   2433..2888    +  rep_origin     f1 ori (sequence partly withheld): f1 bacteriophage origin of replication; arrow indicates direction of (+) strand synthesis
   2889..2938    -  misc_feature   bom (fragment): basis of mobility region from pBR322
   3040..3075    -  CDS            rop (fragment): Rop protein, which maintains plasmids at low copy number; rop
   3170..3274    +  promoter       AmpR promoter: bla
   3275..4135    +  CDS            AmpR: β-lactamase; bla; confers resistance to ampicillin, carbenicillin, and related antibiotics
   4306..3       +  rep_origin     ori (across the origin): high-copy-number ColE1/pMB1/pBR322/pUC origin of replication
