[The description below was written by a language model from this plasmid's Addgene catalogue record and pLannotate feature annotations shown in this document.]
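Description:
pAAV-i53-DM is a recombinant adeno-associated virus transfer plasmid built on a commercial pAAV backbone and intended for mammalian expression, either by direct transfection or after packaging into AAV particles. In bacteria it is selected with ampicillin (AmpR under its own bla promoter) and replicates from a ColE1/pUC-type origin. An f1 phage origin is also present. The catalogue lists it as low copy and propagated in a recombination-tolerant strain, consistent with the need to keep the repeat-rich AAV2 inverted terminal repeats intact. The annotation finds a full-length ITR downstream of the cassette but only short ITR fragments upstream. This may reflect the difficulty of sequencing these hairpins rather than a true deletion. The sequenced record is also slightly shorter than the catalogued total size.

Between the ITRs, which supply the signals for genome replication and encapsidation, sits a single expression cassette. It consists of the CMV immediate-early enhancer and promoter, a chimeric intron containing human β-globin sequence that promotes efficient mRNA processing, the coding sequence, and a human growth hormone polyadenylation signal. The payload is a synthetic, N-terminally FLAG-tagged ubiquitin variant derived from UbvG08, lacking the C-terminal glycines so it cannot be conjugated to substrates. The insert carries I44A along with P69L and L70V, the two changes that define the "DM" double mutant. The purpose line writes these substitutions in the opposite direction but describes them as reversions.

The associated work concerns inhibiting 53BP1 to favour homology-directed repair and improve CRISPR-Cas9 editing. The record does not state the role of i53-DM explicitly, but a reverted double mutant of this kind would plausibly serve as a comparison control alongside the active i53 inhibitor.
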