Addgene plasmid #92171: pAAV-i53-DM
Purpose: recombinant adeno-associated viral plasmid for delivery and expression of ubiquitin variant that has reverted mutations L69P and V70L (i53-DM)
Depositing lab: Daniel Durocher. Depositing organization: Sinai Health System. Publication: Inhibition of 53BP1 favors homology-dependent DNA repair and increases CRISPR-Cas9 genome-editing efficiency. Canny MD, Moatti N, Wan LCK, Fradet-Turcotte A, Krasner D, Mateos-Gomez PA, Zimmermann M, Orthwein A, Juang YC, Zhang W, Noordermeer SM, Seclen E, Wilson MD, Vorobyov A, Munro M, Ernst A, Ng TF, Cho T, Cannon PM, Sidhu SS, Sicheri F, Durocher D. Nat Biotechnol. 2018 Jan;36(1):95-102. doi: 10.1038/nbt.4021. Epub 2017 Nov 27. PubMed 29176614.
Backbone
  Vector backbone: pAAV
  Backbone manufacturer: Cell BioLabs
  Backbone size w/o insert (bp): 4680
  Total vector size (bp): 4905
  Vector type: Mammalian Expression, AAV
Growth in bacteria
  Bacterial resistance: Ampicillin, 100 μg/mL
  Growth temperature: 30°C
  Growth strain: NEB Stable
  Copy number: Low Copy
Gene/Insert
  Gene/Insert name: i53-DM (alt name: synthetic engineered ubiquitin variant UbvG08 (i53-DM))
  Species: Synthetic
  Insert size (bp): 291
  Mutation: UbvG08 with I44A, P69L, and L70V mutations and no terminal Glycines
  Promoter: CMV
  Tag / fusion protein: FLAG (N terminal on insert)
  Cloning method: Restriction Enzyme; 5′ cloning site ClaI (not destroyed); 3′ cloning site HindIII (not destroyed)
  Sequencing primers: 5′ CGC AAA TGG GCG GTA GGC GTG
Terms and licenses: Academic/Nonprofit Terms; Industry Terms
Depositor comments: bioRxiv (10.1101/060954)
How to cite: pAAV-i53-DM was a gift from Daniel Durocher (Addgene plasmid # 92171 ; http://n2t.net/addgene:92171 ; RRID:Addgene_92171)
